Addgene plasmid #98811: MSP807
Purpose: Expression Vector
Depositing lab: David Liu. Depositing organization: Harvard University. Publication: Phage-assisted continuous evolution of proteases with altered substrate specificity. Packer MS, Rees HA, Liu DR. Nat Commun. 2017 Oct 16;8(1):956. doi: 10.1038/s41467-017-01055-9. PubMed 29038472.
Backbone
  Vector backbone: pBR322
  Backbone manufacturer: ATCC
  Vector type: Bacterial Expression
Growth in bacteria
  Bacterial resistance: Kanamycin, 50 μg/mL
  Growth temperature: 37°C
  Growth strain: DH5alpha
  Copy number: High Copy
Gene/Insert
  Gene/Insert name: pET28 MBP-HNLYFHS-GST
  Species: Synthetic
  Mutation: None
  Cloning method: Unknown
Terms and licenses: Academic/Nonprofit Terms; Industry Terms: Not Available to Industry
How to cite: MSP807 was a gift from David Liu (Addgene plasmid # 98811 ; http://n2t.net/addgene:98811 ; RRID:Addgene_98811)
