[The description below was written by a language model from this plasmid's Addgene catalogue record and pLannotate feature annotations shown in this document.]
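Description:
MSP807 is a bacterial expression plasmid of the pET28 type, built on pBR322-derived replication functions, that produces a synthetic protease test substrate in which maltose binding protein and glutathione S-transferase are joined by a short linker peptide (HNLYFHS, per the insert name). It is selected with kanamycin through an aph(3')-Ia KanR gene and replicates from a ColE1/pMB1-family origin. The backbone also carries the rop gene and bom region, remnant fragments of the pBR322 tetracycline resistance gene, and an f1 origin that permits single-stranded DNA production. The catalogue lists it as high copy, although rop normally moderates copy number in pBR322-type vectors.

The expression cassette is the standard IPTG-inducible T7 arrangement: a T7 promoter overlapped by a lac operator, the phage T7 gene 10 ribosome binding site, and a T7 terminator, with lacI expressed from its own promoter on the same plasmid to keep the cassette repressed until induction. Expression therefore requires a host that supplies T7 RNA polymerase. The open reading frame encodes a signal-sequence-free, cytosolic MBP, followed by a short segment that the annotation software matched to a TEV-cleavage tag fragment and that presumably corresponds to the candidate cleavage sequence, then a GST domain (best match to a pi-class GST) and a C-terminal polyhistidine tag for affinity purification.

The associated work concerns phage-assisted continuous evolution of proteases with altered substrate specificity, so this fusion is most plausibly a purified substrate for in vitro cleavage assays, where cutting the linker separates MBP from GST into two resolvable fragments. The record itself states only "Expression Vector" as the purpose.
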