Features (pLannotate 1.2.2; 21 found; start..end, strand, type, name):
     26..73      -  terminator     T7 terminator: transcription terminator for bacteriophage T7 RNA polymerase
     81..130     -  CDS            SET1 (fragment): solubility-enhancement tag derived from T7 phage gene 10B
    140..157     -  CDS            9xHis (fragment): 9xHis affinity tag
    161..778     -  CDS            GSTP1: GSTP1_PIG - Experimental evidence at protein level: Swiss-Prot protein existence level 1. Conjugation of reduced glutathione to a wide number of exogenous and endogenous hydrophobic electrophiles. Involved in the formation of glutathione conjugates of both prostaglandin A2 (PGA2) and prostaglandin J2 (PGJ2). Participates in the formation of novel hepoxilin regioisomers. Regulates negatively CDK5 activity via p25/p35 translocation to prevent neurodegeneration. From Sus scrofa (Pig).
    782..799     -  CDS            capTEV™ (fragment): composite tag for in vivo biotinylation, TEV protease cleavage, and 6xHis tagging
    836..1936    -  CDS            MBP: maltose binding protein from E. coli; malE (mutated); This version of the gene does not encode a signal sequence, so MBP will remain in the cytosol.
   1942..1964    -  RBS            RBS: efficient ribosome binding site from bacteriophage T7 gene 10 (Olins and Rangwala, 1989)
   1979..2003    -  protein_bind   lac operator: The lac repressor binds to the lac operator to inhibit transcription in E. coli. This inhibition can be relieved by adding lactose or isopropyl-β-D-thiogalactopyranoside (IPTG). lac repressor encoded by lacI
   2004..2022    -  promoter       T7 promoter: promoter for bacteriophage T7 RNA polymerase
   2044..2323    +  CDS            TcR (fragment): tetracycline efflux protein; tet; confers resistance to tetracycline
   2331..2408    +  promoter       lacI promoter: lacI
   2409..3491    +  CDS            lacI: lac repressor; lacI; The lac repressor binds to the lac operator to inhibit transcription in E. coli. This inhibition can be relieved by adding lactose or isopropyl-β-D-thiogalactopyranoside (IPTG).
   3504..3525    +  protein_bind   CAP binding site: CAP binding activates transcription in the presence of cAMP. E. coli catabolite activator protein
   3540..3831    +  CDS            TcR (fragment): tetracycline efflux protein; tet; confers resistance to tetracycline
   3903..4283    -  CDS            YPB1_ECOLX: Protein predicted: Swiss-Prot protein existence level 4. From Escherichia coli.
   4300..4491    +  CDS            rop: Rop protein, which maintains plasmids at low copy number; rop
   4593..4732    +  misc_feature   bom: basis of mobility region from pBR322
   4918..5506    -  rep_origin     ori: high-copy-number ColE1/pMB1/pBR322/pUC origin of replication
   5628..6443    +  CDS            KanR: aminoglycoside phosphotransferase; aph(3')-Ia; confers resistance to kanamycin in bacteria or G418 (Geneticin®) in eukaryotes
   6452..6509    -  promoter       AmpR promoter (fragment): bla
   6562..6990    -  rep_origin     f1 ori (sequence partly withheld): f1 bacteriophage origin of replication; arrow indicates direction of (+) strand synthesis
>Addgene plasmid #98811 | MSP807 | addgene full sequence | sequence record 183249 | Addgene NGS Result
ATCCGGATATAGTTCCTCCTTTCAGCAAAAAACCCCTCAAGACCCGTTTAGAGGCCCCAAGGGGTTATGC
TAGTTATTGCTCAGCGGTGGCAGCAGCCAACTCAGCTTCCTTTCGGGCTTTGTTAGCAGCCGGATCTCAG
TGGTGGTGGTGGTGGTGCTGCTTGCCGTTTCCGTTAATCGGGCGGTTTACGTGTTCAGGTGACGCTAAGA
AAGCTTTGATCTTCGGACGGGCGCTCAGGCGCGCTACATATGCGCTCAGTAACGGGAAAGCGTCTAAACA
GCTAGGATTTAAAACCTGGTGAATGCGTAATAAGTCTAATAAGTTATAATCAGCGAAGCTAATTTGGCTA
CCAACTACGAACGCCTGACCTCCCTGATTCTGGCTCAGTAATGTTTCAAACGGCTTCAGGTGTTCAGGTA
ATTCTTTCACGTACTTCTCTTTACCGGCTTCATAATTAGTGTAAATTAACGTCGCGTATTTACAACGTAA
GTCTTCCACGCCATCATTCACCATATCCACTAAGGCTGCTTCTTTCTGATCTTTACCGTATAAACCAAAT
GAGCGACCTAAATGACGTAAGATCGCGTTAGACTGGTATAAGGTTAAATCACCATCCTGAAACTTCGGTA
ATTGACGGAATAAACAGCTAGGCTTTAACGGCGGCCAGGTTTCCATTGTCACTACTTCTTCCTTCCATGA
TTGATCCTGGTCCGCTAATAACATACGCATCGCTTCACAACGACCACGTACCGGAAAGTATGTAATGGTG
TACGGCGGATGATGATGATGATGATGATGACTGTGAAAATAAAGATTGTGTCCCGAGCTCGAATTAGTCT
GCGCGTCTTTCAGGGCTTCATCGACAGTCTGACGACCGCTGGCGGCGTTGATCACCGCAGTACGCACGGC
ATACCAGAAAGCGGACATCTGCGGGATGTTCGGCATGATTTCACCTTTCTGGGCGTTTTCCATGGTGGCG
GCAATACGTGGATCTTTCGCCAACTCTTCCTCGTAAGACTTCAGCGCTACGGCACCCAGCGGTTTGTCTT
TATTAACCGCTTCCAGACCTTCATCAGTCAGCAGATAGTTTTCGAGGAACTCTTTTGCCAGCTCTTTGTT
CGGACTGGCGGCGTTAATACCTGCGCTCAGCACGCCAACGAACGGTTTGGATGGTTGACCCTTGAAGGTC
GGCAGTACCGTTACACCATAATTCACTTTGCTGGTGTCGATGTTGGACCATGCCCACGGGCCGTTGATGG
TCATCGCTGTTTCGCCTTTATTAAAGGCAGCTTCTGCGATGGAGTAATCGGTGTCTGCATTCATGTGTTT
GTTTTTAATCAGGTCAACCAGGAAGGTCAGACCCGCTTTCGCGCCAGCGTTATCCACGCCCACGTCTTTA
ATGTCGTACTTGCCGTTTTCATACTTGAACGCATAACCCCCGTCAGCAGCAATCAGCGGCCAGGTGAAGT
ACGGTTCTTGCAGGTTGAACATCAGCGCGCTCTTACCTTTCGCTTTCAGTTCTTTATCCAGCGCCGGGAT
CTCTTCCCAGGTTTTTGGCGGGTTCGGCAGCAGATCTTTGTTATAAATCAGCGATAACGCTTCAACAGCG
ATCGGGTAAGCAATCAGCTTGCCGTTGTAACGTACGGCATCCCAGGTAAACGGATACAGCTTGTCCTGGA
ACGCTTTGTCCGGGGTGATTTCAGCCAACAGGCCAGATTGAGCGTAGCCACCAAAGCGGTCGTGTGCCCA
GAAGATAATGTCAGGGCCATCGCCAGTTGCCGCAACCTGTGGGAATTTCTCTTCCAGTTTATCCGGATGC
TCAACGGTGACTTTAATTCCGGTATCTTTCTCGAATTTCTTACCGACTTCAGCGAGACCGTTATAGCCTT
TATCGCCGTTAATCCAGATTACCAGTTTACCTTCTTCGATTTTCATGTATATCTCCTTCTTAAAGTTAAA
CAAAATTATTTCTAGAGGGGAATTGTTATCCGCTCACAATTCCCCTATAGTGAGTCGTATTAATTTCGCG
GGATCGAGATCTCGATCCTCTACGCCGGACGCATCGTGGCCGGCATCACCGGCGCCACAGGTGCGGTTGC
TGGCGCCTATATCGCCGACATCACCGATGGGGAAGATCGGGCTCGCCACTTCGGGCTCATGAGCGCTTGT
TTCGGCGTGGGTATGGTGGCAGGCCCCGTGGCCGGGGGACTGTTGGGCGCCATCTCCTTGCATGCACCAT
TCCTTGCGGCGGCGGTGCTCAACGGCCTCAACCTACTACTGGGCTGCTTCCTAATGCAGGAGTCGCATAA
GGGAGAGCGTCGAGATCCCGGACACCATCGAATGGCGCAAAACCTTTCGCGGTATGGCATGATAGCGCCC
GGAAGAGAGTCAATTCAGGGTGGTGAATGTGAAACCAGTAACGTTATACGATGTCGCAGAGTATGCCGGT
GTCTCTTATCAGACCGTTTCCCGCGTGGTGAACCAGGCCAGCCACGTTTCTGCGAAAACGCGGGAAAAAG
TGGAAGCGGCGATGGCGGAGCTGAATTACATTCCCAACCGCGTGGCACAACAACTGGCGGGCAAACAGTC
GTTGCTGATTGGCGTTGCCACCTCCAGTCTGGCCCTGCACGCGCCGTCGCAAATTGTCGCGGCGATTAAA
TCTCGCGCCGATCAACTGGGTGCCAGCGTGGTGGTGTCGATGGTAGAACGAAGCGGCGTCGAAGCCTGTA
AAGCGGCGGTGCACAATCTTCTCGCGCAACGCGTCAGTGGGCTGATCATTAACTATCCGCTGGATGACCA
GGATGCCATTGCTGTGGAAGCTGCCTGCACTAATGTTCCGGCGTTATTTCTTGATGTCTCTGACCAGACA
CCCATCAACAGTATTATTTTCTCCCATGAAGACGGTACGCGACTGGGCGTGGAGCATCTGGTCGCATTGG
GTCACCAGCAAATCGCGCTGTTAGCGGGCCCATTAAGTTCTGTCTCGGCGCGTCTGCGTCTGGCTGGCTG
GCATAAATATCTCACTCGCAATCAAATTCAGCCGATAGCGGAACGGGAAGGCGACTGGAGTGCCATGTCC
GGTTTTCAACAAACCATGCAAATGCTGAATGAGGGCATCGTTCCCACTGCGATGCTGGTTGCCAACGATC
AGATGGCGCTGGGCGCAATGCGCGCCATTACCGAGTCCGGGCTGCGCGTTGGTGCGGATATCTCGGTAGT
GGGATACGACGATACCGAAGACAGCTCATGTTATATCCCGCCGTTAACCACCATCAAACAGGATTTTCGC
CTGCTGGGGCAAACCAGCGTGGACCGCTTGCTGCAACTCTCTCAGGGCCAGGCGGTGAAGGGCAATCAGC
TGTTGCCCGTCTCACTGGTGAAAAGAAAAACCACCCTGGCGCCCAATACGCAAACCGCCTCTCCCCGCGC
GTTGGCCGATTCATTAATGCAGCTGGCACGACAGGTTTCCCGACTGGAAAGCGGGCAGTGAGCGCAACGC
AATTAATGTAAGTTAGCTCACTCATTAGGCACCGGGATCTCGACCGATGCCCTTGAGAGCCTTCAACCCA
GTCAGCTCCTTCCGGTGGGCGCGGGGCATGACTATCGTCGCCGCACTTATGACTGTCTTCTTTATCATGC
AACTCGTAGGACAGGTGCCGGCAGCGCTCTGGGTCATTTTCGGCGAGGACCGCTTTCGCTGGAGCGCGAC
GATGATCGGCCTGTCGCTTGCGGTATTCGGAATCTTGCACGCCCTCGCTCAAGCCTTCGTCACTGGTCCC
GCCACCAAACGTTTCGGCGAGAAGCAGGCCATTATCGCCGGCATGGCGGCCCCACGGGTGCGCATGATCG
TGCTCCTGTCGTTGAGGACCCGGCTAGGCTGGCGGGGTTGCCTTACTGGTTAGCAGAATGAATCACCGAT
ACGCGAGCGAACGTGAAGCGACTGCTGCTGCAAAACGTCTGCGACCTGAGCAACAACATGAATGGTCTTC
GGTTTCCGTGTTTCGTAAAGTCTGGAAACGCGGAAGTCAGCGCCCTGCACCATTATGTTCCGGATCTGCA
TCGCAGGATGCTGCTGGCTACCCTGTGGAACACCTACATCTGTATTAACGAAGCGCTGGCATTGACCCTG
AGTGATTTTTCTCTGGTCCCGCCGCATCCATACCGCCAGTTGTTTACCCTCACAACGTTCCAGTAACCGG
GCATGTTCATCATCAGTAACCCGTATCGTGAGCATCCTCTCTCGTTTCATCGGTATCATTACCCCCATGA
ACAGAAATCCCCCTTACACGGAGGCATCAGTGACCAAACAGGAAAAAACCGCCCTTAACATGGCCCGCTT
TATCAGAAGCCAGACATTAACGCTTCTGGAGAAACTCAACGAGCTGGACGCGGATGAACAGGCAGACATC
TGTGAATCGCTTCACGACCACGCTGATGAGCTTTACCGCAGCTGCCTCGCGCGTTTCGGTGATGACGGTG
AAAACCTCTGACACATGCAGCTCCCGGAGACGGTCACAGCTTGTCTGTAAGCGGATGCCGGGAGCAGACA
AGCCCGTCAGGGCGCGTCAGCGGGTGTTGGCGGGTGTCGGGGCGCAGCCATGACCCAGTCACGTAGCGAT
AGCGGAGTGTATACTGGCTTAACTATGCGGCATCAGAGCAGATTGTACTGAGAGTGCACCATTGCGGTGT
GAAATACCGCACAGATGCGTAAGGAGAAAATACCGCATCAGGCGCTCTTCCGCTTCCTCGCTCACTGACT
CGCTGCGCTCGGTCGTTCGGCTGCGGCGAGCGGTATCAGCTCACTCAAAGGCGGTAATACGGTTATCCAC
AGAATCAGGGGATAACGCAGGAAAGAACATGTGAGCAAAAGGCCAGCAAAAGGCCAGGAACCGTAAAAAG
GCCGCGTTGCTGGCGTTTTTCCATAGGCTCCGCCCCCCTGACGAGCATCACAAAAATCGACGCTCAAGTC
AGAGGTGGCGAAACCCGACAGGACTATAAAGATACCAGGCGTTTCCCCCTGGAAGCTCCCTCGTGCGCTC
TCCTGTTCCGACCCTGCCGCTTACCGAATACCTGTCCGCCTTTCTCCCTTCGGGAAGCGTGGCGCTTTCT
CATAGCTCACGCTGTAGGTATCTCAGTTCGGTGTAGGTCGTTCGCTCCAAGCTGGGCTGTGTGCACGAAC
CCCCCGTTCAGCCCGACCGCTGCGCCTTATCCGGTAACTATCGTCTTGAGTCCAACCCGGTAAGACACGA
CTTATCGCCACTGGCAGCAGCCACTGGTAACAGGATTAGCAGAGCGAGGTATGTAGGCGGTGCTACAGAG
TTCTTGAAGTGGTGGCCTAACTACGGCTACACTAGAAGGACAGTATTTGGTATCTGCGCTCTGCTGAAGC
CAGTTACCTTCGGAAAAAGAGTTGGTAGCTCTTGATCCGGCAAACAAACCACCGCTGGTAGCGGTGGTTT
TTTTGTTTGCAAGCAGCAGATTACGCGCAGAAAAAAAGGATCTCAAGAAGATCCTTTGATCTTTTCTACG
GGGTCTGACGCTCAGTGGAACGAAAACTCACGTTAAGGGATTTTGGTCATGAACAATAAAACTGTCTGCT
TACATAAACAGTAATACAAGGGGTGTTATGAGCCATATTCAACGGGAAACGTCTTGCTCTAGGCCGCGAT
TAAATTCCAACATGGATGCTGATTTATATGGGTATAAATGGGCTCGCGATAATGTCGGGCAATCAGGTGC
GACAATCTATCGATTGTATGGGAAGCCCGATGCGCCAGAGTTGTTTCTGAAACATGGCAAAGGTAGCGTT
GCCAATGATGTTACAGATGAGATGGTCAGACTAAACTGGCTGACGGAATTTATGCCTCTTCCGACCATCA
AGCATTTTATCCGTACTCCTGATGATGCATGGTTACTCACCACTGCGATCCCCGGGAAAACAGCATTCCA
GGTATTAGAAGAATATCCTGATTCAGGTGAAAATATTGTTGATGCGCTGGCAGTGTTCCTGCGCCGGTTG
CATTCGATTCCTGTTTGTAATTGTCCTTTTAACAGCGATCGCGTATTTCGTCTCGCTCAGGCGCAATCAC
GAATGAATAACGGTTTGGTTGATGCGAGTGATTTTGATGACGAGCGTAATGGCTGGCCTGTTGAACAAGT
CTGGAAAGAAATGCATAAACTTTTGCCATTCTCACCGGATTCAGTCGTCACTCATGGTGATTTCTCACTT
GATAACCTTATTTTTGACGAGGGGAAATTAATAGGTTGTATTGATGTTGGACGAGTCGGAATCGCAGACC
GATACCAGGATCTTGCCATCCTATGGAACTGCCTCGGTGAGTTTTCTCCTTCATTACAGAAACGGCTTTT
TCAAAAATATGGTATTGATAATCCTGATATGAATAAATTGCAGTTTCATTTGATGCTCGATGAGTTTTTC
TAAGAATTAATTCATGAGCGGATACATATTTGAATGTATTTAGAAAAATAAACAAATAGGGGTTCCGCGC
ACATTTCCCCGAAAAGTGCCACCTAAATTGTAAGCGTTAATATTTTGTTAAAATTCGCGTTAAATTTTTG
TTAAATCAGCTCATTTTTTAACCAATAGGCCGAAATCGGCAAAATCCCTTATAAATCAAAAGAATAGACC
GAGATAGGGT
[37 nt withheld, positions 6661-6697]
AAAGAACGTGGACTCCAACGTCAAAGG
[49 nt withheld, positions 6725-6773]
T
[91 nt withheld, positions 6775-6865]
G
[124 nt withheld, positions 6867-6990]
CCCATTCGCCA
